>Addgene plasmid #164888 | TC512 | depositor full sequence | sequence record 320307 | TC512 sequence 8483 bps
CGCTGAGATAGGTGCCTCACTGATTAAGCATTGGTAACTGTCAGACCAAGTTTACTCATATATACTTTAG
ATTGATTTAAAACTTCATTTTTAATTTAAAAGGATCTAGGTGAAGATCCTTTTTGATAATCTCATGACCA
AAATCCCTTAACGTGAGTTTTCGTTCCACTGAGCGTCAGACCCCGTAGAAAAGATCAAAGGATCTTCTTG
AGATCCTTTTTTTCTGCGCGTAATCTGCTGCTTGCAAACAAAAAAACCACCGCTACCAGCGGTGGTTTGT
TTGCCGGATCAAGAGCTACCAACTCTTTTTCCGAAGGTAACTGGCTTCAGCAGAGCGCAGATACCAAATA
CTGTCCTTCTAGTGTAGCCGTAGTTAGGCCACCACTTCAAGAACTCTGTAGCACCGCCTACATACCTCGC
TCTGCTAATCCTGTTACCAGTGGCTGCTGCCAGTGGCGATAAGTCGTGTCTTACCGGGTTGGACTCAAGA
CGATAGTTACCGGATAAGGCGCAGCGGTCGGGCTGAACGGGGGGTTCGTGCACACAGCCCAGCTTGGAGC
GAACGACCTACACCGAACTGAGATACCTACAGCGTGAGCATTGAGAAAGCGCCACGCTTCCCGAAGGGAG
AAAGGCGGACAGGTATCCGGTAAGCGGCAGGGTCGGAACAGGAGAGCGCACGAGGGAGCTTCCAGGGGGA
AACGCCTGGTATCTTTATAGTCCTGTCGGGTTTCGCCACCTCTGACTTGAGCGTCGATTTTTGTGATGCT
CGTCAGGGGGGCGGAGCCTATGGAAAAACGCCAGCAACGCGGCCTTTTTACGGTTCCTGGCCTTTTGCTG
GCCTTTTGCTCACATGTTCTTTCCTGCGTTATCCCCTGATTCTGTGGATAACCGTATTACCGCCTTTGAG
TGAGCTGATACCGCTCGCCGCAGCCGAACGACCGAGCGCAGCGAGTCAGTGAGCGAGGAAGCGGAAGAGC
GCCCAATACGCAAACCGCCTCTCCCCGCGCGTTGGCCGATTCATTAATGCAGCTGGCACGACAGGTTTCC
CGACTGGAAAGCGGGCAGTGAGCGCAACGCAATTAATGTGAGTTAGCTCACTCATTAGGCACCCCAGGCT
TTACACTTTATGCTTCCGGCTCGTATGTTGTGTGGAATTGTGAGCGGATAACAATTTCACACAGGAAACA
GCTGGGGGTGGGGGGGGGGTTGGGGGTGGGGTGTTGTTGDGGGTGTGTDDTTTGTDATGACCATGATTAC
GCCAAGCTTGCATGCGCGGCCGGTACCCTGACACTAAGTTTCTCTGCAGTGTTACACGAACTTTTTACAA
TCTACTACTACTAACGAACGTCGCTTGTATGTGTTGCGCTCTGAAAAGTTCACATCTGTTGCTGCCTTTT
GTACATTATTTGAGAATCTTTACTCATTTCGTGTTCTTTTATCAATTTAGTGAATAAACTGATTCATATT
GATTAACAAGTAGTTGAACAAAAAGAAACGGTGTCCTTTTGTGTTTGCATTTTATCTCTGTCCTTTGTAG
TCTGATTTTAATTTTTTCTTACTCTATTCATCTCCTTCTCTGCTCCACCAAACCGGTATATATGACTAGG
GCTTACACAGACGTGCTTCATTTTCTTTTCTTGCTTCTTCCCCACAAATGATACACTGTCAATGGGCGAG
GAAGAAGAGCTGCTTCTTGGGACGGACTCGTCGTTCTTTCTCATCAATCACCGGCGATGCACTCGACACA
AACACGTTACAAGAAAGACCCTCCCGGGCTCTTTCAGCCCATTTTGTTGAAATATGTGCTTTTGAAACGC
AACATTCGAATGATTTGTCACGACAGTCGGCCTAATTAATTGACTCTCGAAAATGAGCATACGATTGAGT
GTTAATGTGCCGAAGATGTAGGGAGGAGCAAGAAAAGAGGGTGGAAGAGATGATGAGTGACAGACTGTCT
TAACAGATGACCTGCTTGTGGTGGTCACCTGTCGAGTTATGATCTCAGTAATTGCTTCAATTTTCCACAT
ACGTTCCCAAGTGTCTCATTAGAATATAAATAAGACAATATTTTGTTCTGTGTCCTGTAGAGAATACACA
ATTCCAACTAGAAACGTTTTTTTTTCATTTTTTTAAATTGATTTCAAAACATCTTTTGACCTGATGTCAG
TGTGGGGGATTTTTTTGGCATTTGTAATCGAAATTAATGAATTTTTAGACAATTTCTGAAAAATAGTAAG
GTTTAAAAAAATCTTAAGGACGGCACACACTGTACAACAATACTTTGACTGATGGTTTTTCTGTTTTTCA
TTACAATCTTATTTTTTCTAGTCAGCTTTTTTATGTGATTATTTAAAAAAACAATGGTCTTGCTTTAGAT
AGTCAAGATCTCACACTCTTAATAAAAAAGGTTTTAATACTTCAGATTTTGCTTTAACTTTTGGAAATTG
CCAACCGTTTCTGAAAAATTTGAAGTCTTTGAAAACAATTACAGCACTTTTGCACGTTTTGCTGCTATCA
AATGTTTAATATAAATAAGCAAAATATTTGTGAAAAATAAAATACTTCACTTCATTTTTTAAATTTTGCT
TCTTTCTCACAAATGATATATTGACTGTAAATGTCAGAATTTTGAAAAGTTAAAAAAAATTATGTTGAAA
ATTTATTTTTTTTTCTTACTGACAGACTGATGTGCCTTTTTCAGCATCTTGAATAAGTTCAAGTTTTTTT
AATCGAAGCTGTTTCCAGTGTCTGTCAGTGACCCACACACTAGAACGCCTAAAATAAAAATCGAAATTTT
TGGAGTATCCGAATTTAATTTGGAATCAAATTGATGCTTGAAATATATGTGAGCTCTTAAAATAATAATA
AAAAATTGCTACAATCATTTTATTAAAATATTTTTCGATCTAAAAATTGTTCATCATTGAGTAATGTAAT
TTTGATAAATTAGACCCCCCCCCCTTCTTCTACAAAACTGATCAAAAGGTCCGAAAGACTTAGAAGACCC
GCACAATAGTAGAATATTCAATGGCCGAATAGTGAATGCGCGAGGCGGGTGGTTGCTGTCTTCTCGGTTC
ATATAAGGCTCATCTGTTCAATCACCAAATGATCGATGTGTTTTTGTGGCCTTCGGCGTCAGTTTGGAGC
AGCACTTCAACCTCATTGAAACCTCTGTCTTCCTCCTATCTTTGCCTTTTTTTAGTCAAGAGGCGGTGTG
AACGACGCAATATTCCCGTTGGTTATCACCACACTAGAAGTTTTTTTGAGCACTCTTATCAGGGAACAAT
TATTGATGATTTATTGCCAACTAGTGGGTTGGTTTTGCTATTTTTTGAAATTTACTGGTATGGTCTTTTG
AGATTTTCAGGCAGTTAAAACTTACTAAGACTGATGGTTAACAAAAAGTTGTAATATACAATACTAACTG
AAGCGAAACTTTGAACGAAAAATATATTAAACTGTTAAATTTTATTTGCAGCTAGCTAACTAATAATTTG
TATGTTTAGTGCATTTAAAAAAGTTTTCAGCTATATTATAATGATAGTTTGAAACTATGATAAAACTGAG
TTTATACGACTTTTTGAATACACAAAAAAAATTTAAAAATTTTTTGAAAACTTTTTTAATGTATTTTTTG
TAGTATTTTATTTTCCCTGGCCTAGGAATTATGAAAAAAAGTTTCTAGATTTCAATTTATTCCTTATTTT
GACAAATTATTATGAAATAATTCATTAATTTCATTTTGTACGTAAATGGGCGGGACTAATGAGATCCTCA
AACTCCTTGTGATTCTCTTTCCTCCTCGCCTTCTTCTACCATACTCCTGGACCTCGCTCTTCCCGCGCAC
TCTCTTCCCCCTCTTTCACTCTTGCCACACTTGCCAAGGGAGTCATAAATCGTGCAACATGTTTAGTAGG
TGCCGTTTTGAAATATAGATGCTCTTTTTTTCTTTCTCACAAACCATCTTTTAGTTGGTCTCGCTCATCT
ATTTTGAAAAATGACGATCCGTGTAGAGCTTTGATTCTTCATAGTTATTTTCTTGTGTGTGCGTCGGGCC
TCATACTGCCAGGTAGAGTGTACGTGTTTACCTAACAAGGGAGAGGTCTATGTGGCACTGCGCACTTCAT
CGTATGCAAATTTGCTTTTATGATCTCTTCCCTCAGGTCATTGTCCATCATAAGCATCCACACACTTTTT
TTTTGGTGTTTTCTTCTCTTTTTTTGGGTCACCAGTTCACAACCAAAAATATAGGTGGTCAAAACATAAC
ATTTTTCTGTACTTACAGTAAGTGGAAATGTCGTCTAAGCACACTTAGAATATTCTAAATAAAAGAGAAT
TATTAGAAAACAACTTTAAAATGTTTCTGGCAACGTTTTGAAAGTTTGAGAAATTTATAACAAACGTTCA
AATCAAGTTGCAACATAATTAGAATATAAAATTTGTGAAAAACACTTTTTGGTCAACTTCCAAAATTATC
AATGATGAAAAAGTGACTGTTTGCAACTATTTGGCTTTAAATTAAAGAACTAATTTTTTATTTTAATTTT
CACTATTTCCCTACAAGCAACCTGTAAAGTGATATTGTGTGTGACTATTTTTTCTCTTTTACCACAATAT
TTGAGTATTAACCCCCCTTTAGCTGTCTTCAATTATCATTTAATTCAGAATTTCAGGTAATGGCTTCTGA
ACAATTGGAAAAGAAACTTCAAGCTTTGGAAAAGAAACTTGCACAATTGGAATGGAAGAACCAAGCTCTT
GAAAAGAAATTGGCACAAGGATCAGGATCTGGATCAGGATCTGGATCAGGTACCCTTGAGCTTCCGCCGA
CTGCGACTGCCACTGCAAGTATCATGCCCCATGTCATGGAACAGCCCCTGTCAACGTCAATAAATCCGGT
CAATGATCGGTTTAATGGAATACCGAATCCTACCCCCTACAATAGCGATGCGGCCCTAGACGCAATTACT
CAAACCAATGACTACGGATCAGTCAATACCCATGGCATTCTCAGTACATATCCACCACCTGCCACCCACT
TGAACGAGGCCTCGGTGGCCCTTGCGCCTGGAGGTGCTCCTCCCAGACCACCCCCGCCATACGTTGATAG
TACAACGAACCATCCTCCTTACCATAGTAACCTCGTCCCCATGGCCAATTTCGGATATTCGACTGTAGAC
TATGATGCGATGGTGGATGATCTGGCATCGATCGAGTACACGGATGCGGTTGACGTTGATCCGCAGTTCA
TGACGAACCTCGGGTTTGTCCCAGGGTGTAATTTTAGCGATATCAACACGTATGAGCAACCATGGGGCAG
TGGGCCAAAGAAGAAGCGTAAGGTCTAAGCTGTCTCATCCTACTTTCACCTAGTTAACTGCTTGTCTTAA
AATCTATGCTTCTCTTTAGTATCTAAAATTTTCCTAGAAGCTTACAAGTATATAAATGGTCTCTTCTCAA
TAAAGGTTGTATATTTATTCATCTTATTGAATCTGCCATTTCCTCGTTTTTGCGAGTTTATATACCTTCC
AATTTTCTTTCTATTGTATTTTCAACTTCTAATTTTAATTCAGGGAAACTGCTTCAACGCATCCGGTAGA
AAAAATGGTGAGCAAGGGCGAGGAGGATAACATGGCCATCATCAAGGAGTTCATGCGCTTCAAGGTGCAC
ATGGAGGGCTCCGTGAACGGCCACGAGTTCGAGATCGAGGGCGAGGGCGAGGGCCGCCCCTACGAGGGCA
CCCAGACCGCCAAGCTGAAGGTGACCAAGGGTGGCCCCCTGCCCTTCGCCTGGGACATCCTGTCCCCTCA
GTTCATGTACGGCTCCAAGGCCTACGTGAAGCACCCCGCCGACATCCCCGACTACTTGAAGCTGTCCTTC
CCCGAGGGCTTCAAGTGGGAGCGCGTGATGAACTTCGAGGACGGCGGCGTGGTGACCGTGACCCAGGACT
CCTCCCTGCAGGACGGCGAGTTCATCTACAAGGTGAAGCTGCGCGGCACCAACTTCCCCTCCGACGGCCC
CGTAATGCAGAAGAAGACCATGGGCTGGGAGGCCTCCTCCGAGCGGATGTACCCCGAGGACGGCGCCCTG
AAGGGCGAGATCAAGCAGAGGCTGAAGCTGAAGGACGGCGGCCACTACGACGCTGAGGTCAAGACCACCT
ACAAGGCCAAGAAGCCCGTGCAGCTGCCCGGCGCCTACAACGTCAACATCAAGTTGGACATCACCTCCCA
CAACGAGGACTACACCATCGTGGAACAGTACGAACGCGCCGAGGGCCGCCACTCCACCGGCGGCATGGAC
GAGCTGTACAAGTAACATTCGTAGAATTCCAACTGAGCGCCGGTCGCTACCATTACCAACTTGTCTGGTG
TCAAAAATAATAGGGGCCGCTGTCATCAGAGTAAGTTTAAACTGAGTTCTACTAACTAACGAGTAATATT
TAAATTTTCAGCATCTCGCGCCCGTGCCTCTGACTTCTAAGTCCAATTACTCTTCAACATCCCTACATGC
TCTTTCTCCCTGTGCTCCCACCCCCTATTTTTGTTATTATCAAAAAAACTTCTTCTTAATTTCTTTGTTT
TTTAGCTTCTTTTAAGTCACCTCTAACAATGAAATTGTGTAGATTCAAAAATAGAATTAATTCGTAATAA
AAAGTCGAAAAAAATTGTGCTCCCTCCCCCCATTAATAATAATTCTATCCCAAAATCTACACAATGTTCT
GTGTACACTTCTTATGTTTTTTTTACTTCTGATAAATTTTTTTTGAAACATCATAGAAAAAACCGCACAC
AAAATACCTTATCATATGTTACGTTTCAGTTTATGACCGCAATTTTTATTTCTTCGCACGTCTGGGCCTC
TCATGACGTCAAATCATGCTCATCGTGAAAAAGTTTTGGAGTATTTTTGGAATTTTTCAATCAAGTGAAA
GTTTATGAAATTAATTTTCCTGCTTTTGCTTTTTGGGGGTTTCCCCTATTGTTTGTCAAGAGTTTCGAGG
ACGGCGTTTTTCTTGCTAAAATCACAAGTATTGATGAGCACGATGCAAGAAAGATCGGAAGAAGGTTTGG
GTTTGAGGCTCAGTGGAAGGTGAGTAGAAGTTGATAATTTGAAAGTGGAGTAGTGTCTATGGGGTTTTTG
CCTTAAATGACAGAATACATTCCCAATATACCAAACATAACTGTTTCCTACTAGTCGGCCGTACGGGCCC
TTTCGTCTCGCGCGTTTCGGTGATGACGGTGAAAACCTCTGACACATGCAGCTCCCGGAGACGGTCACAG
CTTGTCTGTAAGCGGATGCCGGGAGCAGACAAGCCCGTCAGGGCGCGTCAGCGGGTGTTGGCGGGTGTCG
GGGCTGGCTTAACTATGCGGCATCAGAGCAGATTGTACTGAGAGTGCACCATATGCGGTGTGAAATACCG
CACAGATGCGTAAGGAGAAAATACCGCATCAGGCGGCCTTAATTAAGGGCCTCGTGATACGCCTATTTTT
ATAGGTTAATGTCATGATAATAATGGTTTCTTAGACGTCAGGTGGCACTTTTCGGGGAAATGTGCGCGGA
ACCCCTATTTGTTTATTTTTCTAAATACATTCAAATATGTATCCGCTCATGAGACAATAACCCTGATAAA
TGCTTCAATAATATTGAAAAAGGAAGAGTATGAGTATTCAACATTTCCGTGTCGCCCTTATTCCCTTTTT
TGCGGCATTTTGCCTTCCTGTTTTTGCTCACCCAGAAACGCTGGTGAAAGTAAAAGATGCTGAAGATCAG
TTGGGTGCACGAGTGGGTTACATCGAACTGGATCTCAACAGCGGTAAGATCCTTGAGAGTTTTCGCCCCG
AAGAACGTTTTCCAATGATGAGCACTTTTAAAGTTCTGCTATGTGGCGCGGTATTATCCCGTATTGACGC
CGGGCAAGAGCAACTCGGTCGCCGCATACACTATTCTCAGAATGACTTGGTTGAGTACTCACCAGTCACA
GAAAAGCATCTTACGGATGGCATGACAGTAAGAGAATTATGCAGTGCTGCCATAACCATGAGTGATAACA
CTGCGGCCAACTTACTTCTGACAACGATCGGAGGACCGAAGGAGCTAACCGCTTTTTTGCACAACATGGG
GGATCATGTAACTCGCCTTGATCGTTGGGAACCGGAGCTGAATGAAGCCATACCAAACGACGAGCGTGAC
ACCACGATGCCTGTAGCAATGGCAACAACGTTGCGCAAACTATTAACTGGCGAACTACTTACTCTAGCTT
CCCGGCAACAATTAATAGACTGGATGGAGGCGGATAAAGTTGCAGGACCACTTCTGCGCTCGGCCCTTCC
GGCTGGCTGGTTTATTGCTGATAAATCTGGAGCCGGTGAGCGTGGGTCTCGCGGTATCATTGCAGCACTG
GGGCCAGATGGTAAGCCCTCCCGTATCGTAGTTATCTACACGACGGGGAGTCAGGCAACTATGGATGAAC
GAAATAGACAGAT
Features (pLannotate 1.2.2; 12 found; start..end, strand, type, name):
    208..796     +  rep_origin     ori: high-copy-number ColE1/pMB1/pBR322/pUC origin of replication
    979..1071    +  CDS            lacI (fragment): lac repressor; lacI; The lac repressor binds to the lac operator to inhibit transcription in E. coli. This inhibition can be relieved by adding lactose or isopropyl-β-D-thiogalactopyranoside (IPTG).
   1084..1105    +  protein_bind   CAP binding site: CAP binding activates transcription in the presence of cAMP. E. coli catabolite activator protein
   1120..1150    +  promoter       lac promoter: promoter for the E. coli lac operon
   1158..1174    +  protein_bind   lac operator: The lac repressor binds to the lac operator to inhibit transcription in E. coli. This inhibition can be relieved by adding lactose or isopropyl-β-D-thiogalactopyranoside (IPTG). lac repressor encoded by lacI
   4848..5309    +  CDS            qa-1f (fragment): QA1F_NEUCR - Protein predicted: Swiss-Prot protein existence level 4. Transcription activation of genes for enzymes and proteins of quinate metabolism by binding to a 16 base-pair sequence (consensus 5'- GGRTAARYRYTTAYCC-3') in front of each Qa genes. From Neurospora crassa (strain ATCC 24698 / 74-OR23-1A / CBS 708.71 / DSM 1257 / FGSC 987).
   5605..6312    +  CDS            mCherry: mCherry is a basic (constitutively fluorescent) red fluorescent protein published in 2004, derived from Discosoma sp.. It is reported to be a very rapidly-maturing monomer with low acid sensitivity.
   6994..7089    +  CDS            aex-5 (fragment): AEX5_CAEEL - Also known as kpc-3 From Caenorhabditis elegans.
   7217..7252    +  CDS            rop (fragment): Rop protein, which maintains plasmids at low copy number; rop
   7354..7453    +  misc_feature   bom (fragment): basis of mobility region from pBR322
   7555..7659    +  promoter       AmpR promoter: bla
   7660..37      +  CDS            AmpR (across the origin): β-lactamase; bla; confers resistance to ampicillin, carbenicillin, and related antibiotics
