>Addgene plasmid #164888 | TC512 | addgene full sequence | sequence record 329941 | Addgene NGS Result
TTGAGATCCTTTTTTTCTGCGCGTAATCTGCTGCTTGCAAACAAAAAAACCACCGCTACCAGCGGTGGTT
TGTTTGCCGGATCAAGAGCTACCAACTCTTTTTCCGAAGGTAACTGGCTTCAGCAGAGCGCAGATACCAA
ATACTGTTCTTCTAGTGTAGCCGTAGTTAGGCCACCACTTCAAGAACTCTGTAGCACCGCCTACATACCT
CGCTCTGCTAATCCTGTTACCAGTGGCTGCTGCCAGTGGCGATAAGTCGTGTCTTACCGGGTTGGACTCA
AGACGATAGTTACCGGATAAGGCGCAGCGGTCGGGCTGAACGGGGGGTTCGTGCACACAGCCCAGCTTGG
AGCGAACGACCTACACCGAACTGAGATACCTACAGCGTGAGCTATGAGAAAGCGCCACGCTTCCCGAAGG
GAGAAAGGCGGACAGGTATCCGGTAAGCGGCAGGGTCGGAACAGGAGAGCGCACGAGGGAGCTTCCAGGG
GGAAACGCCTGGTATCTTTATAGTCCTGTCGGGTTTCGCCACCTCTGACTTGAGCGTCGATTTTTGTGAT
GCTCGTCAGGGGGGCGGAGCCTATGGAAAAACGCCAGCAACGCGGCCTTTTTACGGTTCCTGGCCTTTTG
CTGGCCTTTTGCTCACATGTTCTTTCCTGCGTTATCCCCTGATTCTGTGGATAACCGTATTACCGCCTTT
GAGTGAGCTGATACCGCTCGCCGCAGCCGAACGACCGAGCGCAGCGAGTCAGTGAGCGAGGAAGCGGAAG
AGCGCCCAATACGCAAACCGCCTCTCCCCGCGCGTTGGCCGATTCATTAATGCAGCTGGCACGACAGGTT
TCCCGACTGGAAAGCGGGCAGTGAGCGCAACGCAATTAATGTGAGTTAGCTCACTCATTAGGCACCCCAG
GCTTTACACTTTATGCTTCCGGCTCGTATGTTGTGTGGAATTGTGAGCGGATAACAATTTCACACAGGAA
ACAGCTATGACCATGATTACGCCAAGCTTGCATGCGCGGCCGGTACCCTGACACTAAGTTTCTCTGCAGT
GTTACACGAACTTTTTACAATCTACTACTACTAACGAACGTCGCTTGTATGTGTTGCGCTCTGAAAAGTT
CACATCTGTTGCTGCCTTTTGTACATTATTTGAGAATCTTTACTCATTTCGTGTTCTTTTATCAATTTAG
TGAATAAACTGATTCATATTGATTAACAAGTAGTTGAACAAAAAGAAACGGTGTCCTTTTGTGTTTGCAT
TTTATCTCTGTCCTTTGTAGTCTGATTTTAATTTTTTCTTACTCTATTCATCTCCTTCTCTGCTCCACCA
AACCGGTATATATGACTAGGGCTTACACAGACGTGCTTCATTTTCTTTTCTTGCTTCTTCCCCACAAATG
ATACACTGTCAATGGGCGAGGAAGAAGAGCTGCTTCTTGGGACGGACTCGTCGTTCTTTCTCATCAATCA
CCGGCGATGCACTCGACACAAACACGTTACAAGAAAGACCCTCCCGGGCTCTTTCAGCCCATTTTGTTGA
AATATGTGCTTTTGAAACGCAACATTCGAATGATTTGTCACGACAGTCGGCCTAATTAATTGACTCTCGA
AAATGAGCATACGATTGAGTGTTAATGTGCCGAAGATGTAGGGAGGAGCAAGAAAAGAGGGTGGAAGAGA
TGATGAGTGACAGACTGTCTTAACAGATGACCTGCTTGTGGTGGTCACCTGTCGAGTTATGATCTCAGTA
ATTGCTTCAATTTTCCACATACGTTCCCAAGTGTCTCATTAGAATATAAATAAGACAATATTTTGTTCTG
TGTCCTGTAGAGAATACACAATTCCAACTAGAAACGTTTTTTTTTCATTTTTTTAAATTGATTTCAAAAC
ATCTTTTGACCTGATGTCAGTGTGGGGGATTTTTTTGGCATTTGTAATCGAAATTAATGAATTTTTAGAC
AATTTCTGAAAAATAGTAAGGTTTAAAAAAATCTTAAGGACGGCACACACTGTACAACAATACTTTGACT
GATGGTTTTTCTGTTTTTCATTACAATCTTATTTTTTCTAGTCAGCTTTTTTATGTGATTATTTAAAAAA
ACAATGGTCTTGCTTTAGATAGTCAAGATCTCACACTCTTAATAAAAAAGGTTTTAATACTTCAGATTTT
GCTTTAACTTTTGGAAATTGCCAACCGTTTCTGAAAAATTTGAAGTCTTTGAAAACAATTACAGCACTTT
TGCACGTTTTGCTGCTATCAAATGTTTAATATAAATAAGCAAAATATTTGTGAAAAATAAAATACTTCAC
TTCATTTTTTAAATTTTGCTTCTTTCTCACAAATGATATATTGACTGTAAATGTCAGAATTTTGAAAAGT
TAAAAAAAATTATGTTGAAAATTTATTTTTTTTTCTTACTGACAGACTGATGTGCCTTTTTCAGCATCTT
GAATAAGTTCAAGTTTTTTTAATCGAAGCTGTTTCCAGTGTCTGTCAGTGACCCACACACTAGAACGCCT
AAAATAAAAATCGAAATTTTTGGAGTATCCGAATTTAATTTGGAATCAAATTGATGCTTGAAATATATGT
GAGCTCTTAAAATAATAATAAAAAATTGCTACAATCATTTTATTAAAATATTTTTCGATCTAAAAATTGT
TCATCATTGAGTAATGTAATTTTGATAAATTAGACCCCCCCCCCTTCTTCTACAAAACTGATCAAAAGGT
CCGAAAGACTTAGAAGACCCGCACAATAGTAGAATATTCAATGGCCGAATAGTGAATGCGCGAGGCGGGT
GGTTGCTGTCTTCTCGGTTCATATAAGGCTCATCTGTTCAATCACCAAATGATCGATGTGTTTTTGTGGC
CTTCGGCGTCAGTTTGGAGCAGCACTTCAACCTCATTGAAACCTCTGTCTTCCTCCTATCTTTGCCTTTT
TTTAGTCAAGAGGCGGTGTGAACGACGCAATATTCCCGTTGGTTATCACCACACTAGAAGTTTTTTTGAG
CACTCTTATCAGGGAACAATTATTGATGATTTATTGCCAACTAGTGGGTTGGTTTTGCTATTTTTTGAAA
TTTACTGGTATGGTCTTTTGAGATTTTCAGGCAGTTAAAACTTACTAAGACTGATGGTTAACAAAAAGTT
GTAATATACAATACTAACTGAAGCGAAACTTTGAACGAAAAATATATTAAACTGTTAAATTTTATTTGCA
GCTAGCTAACTAATAATTTGTATGTTTAGTGCATTTAAAAAAGTTTTCAGCTATATTATAATGATAGTTT
GAAACTATGATAAAACTGAGTTTATACGACTTTTTGAATACACAAAAAAAATTTAAAAATTTTTTGAAAA
CTTTTTTAATGTATTTTTTGTAGTATTTTATTTTCCCTGGCCTAGGAATTATGAAAAAAAGTTTCTAGAT
TTCAATTTATTCCTTATTTTGACAAATTATTATGAAATAATTCATTAATTTCATTTTGTACGTAAATGGG
CGGGACTAATGAGATCCTCAAACTCCTTGTGATTCTCTTTCCTCCTCGCCTTCTTCTACCATACTCCTGG
ACCTCGCTCTTCCCGCGCACTCTCTTCCCCCTCTTTCACTCTTGCCACACTTGCCAAGGGAGTCATAAAT
CGTGCAACATGTTTAGTAGGTGCCGTTTTGAAATATAGATGCTCTTTTTTTCTTTCTCACAAACCATCTT
TTAGTTGGTCTCGCTCATCTATTTTGAAAAATGACGATCCGTGTAGAGCTTTGATTCTTCATAGTTATTT
TCTTGTGTGTGCGTCGGGCCTCATACTGCCAGGTAGAGTGTACGTGTTTACCTAACAAGGGAGAGGTCTA
TGTGGCACTGCGCACTTCATCGTATGCAAATTTGCTTTTATGATCTCTTCCCTCAGGTCATTGTCCATCA
TAAGCATCCACACACTTTTTTTTTGGTGTTTTCTTCTCTTTTTTTGGGTCACCAGTTCACAACCAAAAAT
ATAGGTGGTCAAAACATAACATTTTTCTGTACTTACAGTAAGTGGAAATGTCGTCTAAGCACACTTAGAA
TATTCTAAATAAAAGAGAATTATTAGAAAACAACTTTAAAATGTTTCTGGCAACGTTTTGAAAGTTTGAG
AAATTTATAACAAACGTTCAAATCAAGTTGCAACATAATTAGAATATAAAATTTGTGAAAAACACTTTTT
GGTCAACTTCCAAAATTATCAATGATGAAAAAGTGACTGTTTGCAACTATTTGGCTTTAAATTAAAGAAC
TAATTTTTTATTTTAATTTTCACTATTTCCCTACAAGCAACCTGTAAAGTGATATTGTGTGTGACTATTT
TTTCTCTTTTACCACAATATTTGAGTATTAACCCCCCTTTAGCTGTCTTCAATTATCATTTAATTCAGAA
TTTCAGGTAATGGCTTCTGAACAATTGGAAAAGAAACTTCAAGCTTTGGAAAAGAAACTTGCACAATTGG
AATGGAAGAACCAAGCTCTTGAAAAGAAATTGGCACAAGGATCAGGATCTGGATCAGGATCTGGATCAGG
TACCCTTGAGCTTCCGCCGACTGCGACTGCCACTGCAAGTATCATGCCCCATGTCATGGAACAGCCCCTG
TCAACGTCAATAAATCCGGTCAATGATCGGTTTAATGGAATACCGAATCCTACCCCCTACAATAGCGATG
CGGCCCTAGACGCAATTACTCAAACCAATGACTACGGATCAGTCAATACCCATGGCATTCTCAGTACATA
TCCACCACCTGCCACCCACTTGAACGAGGCCTCGGTGGCCCTTGCGCCTGGAGGTGCTCCTCCCAGACCA
CCCCCGCCATACGTTGATAGTACAACGAACCATCCTCCTTACCATAGTAACCTCGTCCCCATGGCCAATT
TCGGATATTCGACTGTAGACTATGATGCGATGGTGGATGATCTGGCATCGATCGAGTACACGGATGCGGT
TGACGTTGATCCGCAGTTCATGACGAACCTCGGGTTTGTCCCAGGGTGTAATTTTAGCGATATCAACACG
TATGAGCAACCATGGGGCAGTGGGCCAAAGAAGAAGCGTAAGGTCTAAGCTGTCTCATCCTACTTTCACC
TAGTTAACTGCTTGTCTTAAAATCTATGCTTCTCTTTAGTATCTAAAATTTTCCTAGAAGCTTACAAGTA
TATAAATGGTCTCTTCTCAATAAAGGTTGTATATTTATTCATCTTATTGAATCTGCCATTTCCTCGTTTT
TGCGAGTTTATATACCTTCCAATTTTCTTTCTATTGTATTTTCAACTTCTAATTTTAATTCAGGGAAACT
GCTTCAACGCATCCGGTAGAAAAAATGCTCGAGATGGTGAGCAAGGGCGAGGAGGATAACATGGCCATCA
TCAAGGAGTTCATGCGCTTCAAGGTGCACATGGAGGGCTCCGTGAACGGCCACGAGTTCGAGATCGAGGG
CGAGGGCGAGGGCCGCCCCTACGAGGGCACCCAGACCGCCAAGCTGAAGGTGACCAAGGGTGGCCCCCTG
CCCTTCGCCTGGGACATCCTGTCCCCTCAGTTCATGTACGGCTCCAAGGCCTACGTGAAGCACCCCGCCG
ACATCCCCGACTACTTGAAGCTGTCCTTCCCCGAGGGCTTCAAGTGGGAGCGCGTGATGAACTTCGAGGA
CGGCGGCGTGGTGACCGTGACCCAGGACTCCTCCCTGCAGGACGGCGAGTTCATCTACAAGGTGAAGCTG
CGCGGCACCAACTTCCCCTCCGACGGCCCCGTAATGCAGAAGAAGACCATGGGCTGGGAGGCCTCCTCCG
AGCGGATGTACCCCGAGGACGGCGCCCTGAAGGGCGAGATCAAGCAGAGGCTGAAGCTGAAGGACGGCGG
CCACTACGACGCTGAGGTCAAGACCACCTACAAGGCCAAGAAGCCCGTGCAGCTGCCCGGCGCCTACAAC
GTCAACATCAAGTTGGACATCACCTCCCACAACGAGGACTACACCATCGTGGAACAGTACGAACGCGCCG
AGGGCCGCCACTCCACCGGCGGCATGGACGAGCTGTACAAGTAAGAATTCCAACTGAGCGCCGGTCGCTA
CCATTACCAACTTGTCTGGTGTCAAAAATAATAGGGGCCGCTGTCATCAGAGTAAGTTTAAACTGAGTTC
TACTAACTAACGAGTAATATTTAAATTTTCAGCATCTCGCGCCCGTGCCTCTGACTTCTAAGTCCAATTA
CTCTTCAACATCCCTACATGCTCTTTCTCCCTGTGCTCCCACCCCCTATTTTTGTTATTATCAAAAAACT
TCTCTTAATTTCTTTGTTTTTTAGCTTCTTTTAAGTCACCTCTAACAATGAAATTGTGTAGATTCAAAAA
TAGAATTAATTCGTAATAAAAAGTCGAAAAAAATTGTGCTCCCTCCCCCCATTAATAATAATTCTATCCC
AAAATCTACACAATGTTCTGTGTACACTTCTTATGTTTTTTACTTCTGATAAATTTTTTTGAAACATCAT
AGAAAAAACCGCACACAAAATACCTTATCATATGTTACGTTTCAGTTTATGACCGCAATTTTTATTTCTT
CGCACGTCTGGGCCTCTCATGACGTCAAATCATGCTCATCGTGAAAAAGTTTTGGAGTATTTTTGGAATT
TTTCAATCAAGTGAAAGTTTATGAAATTAATTTTCCTGCTTTTGCTTTTTGGGGTTTCCCCTATTGTTTG
TCAAGATTTCGAGGACGGCGTTTTTCTTGCTAAAATCACAAGTATTGATGAGCACGATGCAAGAAAGATC
GGAAGAAGGTTTGGGTTTGAGGCTCAGTGGAAGGTGAGTAGAAGTTGATAATTTGAAAGTGGAGTAGTGT
CTATGGGGTTTTTGCCTTAAATGACAGAATACATTCCCAATATACCAAACATAACTGTTTCCTACTAGTC
GGCCGTACGGGCCCTTTCGTCTCGCGCGTTTCGGTGATGACGGTGAAAACCTCTGACACATGCAGCTCCC
GGAGACGGTCACAGCTTGTCTGTAAGCGGATGCCGGGAGCAGACAAGCCCGTCAGGGCGCGTCAGCGGGT
GTTGGCGGGTGTCGGGGCTGGCTTAACTATGCGGCATCAGAGCAGATTGTACTGAGAGTGCACCATATGC
GGTGTGAAATACCGCACAGATGCGTAAGGAGAAAATACCGCATCAGGCGGCCTTAATTAAGGGCCTCGTG
ATACGCCTATTTTTATAGGTTAATGTCATGATAATAATGGTTTCTTAGACGTCAGGTGGCACTTTTCGGG
GAAATGTGCGCGGAACCCCTATTTGTTTATTTTTCTAAATACATTCAAATATGTATCCGCTCATGAGACA
ATAACCCTGATAAATGCTTCAATAATATTGAAAAAGGAAGAGTATGAGTATTCAACATTTCCGTGTCGCC
CTTATTCCCTTTTTTGCGGCATTTTGCCTTCCTGTTTTTGCTCACCCAGAAACGCTGGTGAAAGTAAAAG
ATGCTGAAGATCAGTTGGGTGCACGAGTGGGTTACATCGAACTGGATCTCAACAGCGGTAAGATCCTTGA
GAGTTTTCGCCCCGAAGAACGTTTTCCAATGATGAGCACTTTTAAAGTTCTGCTATGTGGCGCGGTATTA
TCCCGTATTGACGCCGGGCAAGAGCAACTCGGTCGCCGCATACACTATTCTCAGAATGACTTGGTTGAGT
ACTCACCAGTCACAGAAAAGCATCTTACGGATGGCATGACAGTAAGAGAATTATGCAGTGCTGCCATAAC
CATGAGTGATAACACTGCGGCCAACTTACTTCTGACAACGATCGGAGGACCGAAGGAGCTAACCGCTTTT
TTGCACAACATGGGGGATCATGTAACTCGCCTTGATCGTTGGGAACCGGAGCTGAATGAAGCCATACCAA
ACGACGAGCGTGACACCACGATGCCTGTAGCAATGGCAACAACGTTGCGCAAACTATTAACTGGCGAACT
ACTTACTCTAGCTTCCCGGCAACAATTAATAGACTGGATGGAGGCGGATAAAGTTGCAGGACCACTTCTG
CGCTCGGCCCTTCCGGCTGGCTGGTTTATTGCTGATAAATCTGGAGCCGGTGAGCGTGGGTCTCGCGGTA
TCATTGCAGCACTGGGGCCAGATGGTAAGCCCTCCCGTATCGTAGTTATCTACACGACGGGGAGTCAGGC
AACTATGGATGAACGAAATAGACAGATCGCTGAGATAGGTGCCTCACTGATTAAGCATTGGTAACTGTCA
GACCAAGTTTACTCATATATACTTTAGATTGATTTAAAACTTCATTTTTAATTTAAAAGGATCTAGGTGA
AGATCCTTTTTGATAATCTCATGACCAAAATCCCTTAACGTGAGTTTTCGTTCCACTGAGCGTCAGACCC
CGTAGAAAAGATCAAAGGATCTTC
Features (pLannotate 1.2.2; 12 found; start..end, strand, type, name):
      1..589     +  rep_origin     ori: high-copy-number ColE1/pMB1/pBR322/pUC origin of replication
    772..864     +  CDS            lacI (fragment): lac repressor; lacI; The lac repressor binds to the lac operator to inhibit transcription in E. coli. This inhibition can be relieved by adding lactose or isopropyl-β-D-thiogalactopyranoside (IPTG).
    877..898     +  protein_bind   CAP binding site: CAP binding activates transcription in the presence of cAMP. E. coli catabolite activator protein
    913..943     +  promoter       lac promoter: promoter for the E. coli lac operon
    951..967     +  protein_bind   lac operator: The lac repressor binds to the lac operator to inhibit transcription in E. coli. This inhibition can be relieved by adding lactose or isopropyl-β-D-thiogalactopyranoside (IPTG). lac repressor encoded by lacI
   4588..5049    +  CDS            qa-1f (fragment): QA1F_NEUCR - Protein predicted: Swiss-Prot protein existence level 4. Transcription activation of genes for enzymes and proteins of quinate metabolism by binding to a 16 base-pair sequence (consensus 5'- GGRTAARYRYTTAYCC-3') in front of each Qa genes. From Neurospora crassa (strain ATCC 24698 / 74-OR23-1A / CBS 708.71 / DSM 1257 / FGSC 987).
   5354..6061    +  CDS            mCherry: mCherry is a basic (constitutively fluorescent) red fluorescent protein published in 2004, derived from Discosoma sp.. It is reported to be a very rapidly-maturing monomer with low acid sensitivity.
   6671..6823    +  CDS            aex-5 (fragment): AEX5_CAEEL - Also known as kpc-3 From Caenorhabditis elegans.
   6951..6986    +  CDS            rop (fragment): Rop protein, which maintains plasmids at low copy number; rop
   7088..7187    +  misc_feature   bom (fragment): basis of mobility region from pBR322
   7289..7393    +  promoter       AmpR promoter: bla
   7394..8254    +  CDS            AmpR: β-lactamase; bla; confers resistance to ampicillin, carbenicillin, and related antibiotics
