[The description below was written by a language model from this plasmid's Addgene catalogue record and pLannotate feature annotations shown in this document.]
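Description:
TC512 is a C. elegans expression plasmid built on a pUC57 backbone. It is propagated in E. coli at high copy from a ColE1/pUC-type origin and selected with ampicillin through a bla (AmpR) cassette driven by its own promoter. The backbone also carries residual lac promoter/operator and CAP-site sequences, along with short lacI, rop and bom fragments, none of which is part of the worm payload.

According to the stated purpose, the insert is Pmig-13::Zip(-)::QFAD::NLS::SL2::mCherry. The mig-13 promoter drives a fusion of a leucine-zipper module, designated Zip(-), to the transcriptional activation domain of QF with a nuclear localization signal. QF is the Neurospora crassa qa-1F regulator of quinate metabolism genes, and it appears in the annotation only as a qa-1f fragment, consistent with an activation domain alone. An SL2 trans-splicing sequence follows, which in nematodes allows a downstream cistron to be expressed from the same operon-like transcript. As a result, mCherry is produced as a separate protein that marks the cells expressing the fusion. The promoter, zipper, NLS and SL2 elements are not annotated in the feature tables, though a large unannotated stretch upstream of the QF fragment could hold the promoter. A short aex-5 match downstream of mCherry may reflect C. elegans 3' sequence, but the record does not identify the terminator.

The zipper-tagged activation domain suggests one half of a split transcription factor, which would pair with a complementary zipper on a DNA-binding component. This fits the associated work on a Tet/Q hybrid system for controlling transgene expression in worms, but the record does not name the partner construct. The depositor sequence and the repository's sequencing result differ slightly in length (8,483 versus 8,424 nt) but show the same features in the same order.
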