Addgene plasmid #164888: TC512
Purpose: Pmig-13::Zip(-)::QFAD::NLS::SL2::mCherry
Depositing lab: Tian Chi. Depositing organization: ShanghaiTech University. Publication: A Tet/Q Hybrid System for Robust and Versatile Control of Transgene Expression in C. elegans. Mao S, Qi Y, Zhu H, Huang X, Zou Y, Chi T. iScience. 2019 Jan 25;11:224-237. doi: 10.1016/j.isci.2018.12.023. Epub 2018 Dec 27. PubMed 30634168.
Backbone
  Vector backbone: puc57
  Vector type: Worm Expression
Growth in bacteria
  Bacterial resistance: Ampicillin, 50 μg/mL
  Growth temperature: 37°C
  Growth strain: NEB Stable
  Copy number: High Copy
Gene/Insert
  Gene/Insert name: zip-QFAD
  Species: C. elegans (nematode)
  Cloning method: Gibson Cloning
Terms and licenses: Academic/Nonprofit Terms; Industry Terms: Not Available to Industry
How to cite: TC512 was a gift from Tian Chi (Addgene plasmid # 164888 ; http://n2t.net/addgene:164888 ; RRID:Addgene_164888)
